>Addgene plasmid #120796 | gamma2 UTR shRNA (shRNA4) | addgene full sequence | sequence record 233593 | Addgene NGS Result
AAATTGTAAGCGTTAATATTTTGTTAAAATTCGCGTTAAATTTTTGTTAAATCAGCTCATTTTTTAACCA
ATAGGCCGAAATCGGCAAAATCCCTTATAAATCAAAAGAATAGACCGAGATAGGGT
[37 nt withheld, positions 127-163]
AAAGAACGTGGACTCCAACGTCAAAGG
[49 nt withheld, positions 191-239]
T
[91 nt withheld, positions 241-331]
G
[124 nt withheld, positions 333-456]
CCCATTCGCCATTCAGGCTGCGCAACTGTTGGGAAGGGCGATCGGTGCGGGCCTCTTCGCTATTACGCCA
GTCGACAGCCTGCAGGAATGGCCGGCCATCTTAATTAAGAAATTTAAATATGTTTAAACATAGGGCCCAA
TGGCGCGCCAAGGCCATCTAGGCCAAGCTTATCCGACGCCGCCATCTCTAGGCCCGCGCCGGCCCCCTCG
CACAGACTTGTGGGAGAAGCTCGGCTACTCCCCTGCCCCGGTTAATTTGCATATAATATTTCCTAGTAAC
TATAGAGGCTTAATGTGCGATAAAAGACAGATAATCTGTTCTTTTTAATACTAGCTACATTTTACATGAT
AGGCTTGGATTTCTATAAGAGATACAAATACTAAATTATTATTTTAAAAAACAGCACAAAAGGAAACTCA
CCCTAACTGTAAAGTAATTGTGTGTTTTGAGACTATAAATATCCCTTGGAGAAAAGCCTTGTTTGGTGAG
ATTCAGCGAATAAGACCCCTACAAGGGGTCTTATACGCTAATCTCACTTTTTCTAGATAATACGTAGATC
CAGACATGATAAGATACATTGATGAGTTTGGACAAACCACAACTAGAATGCAGTGAAAAAAATGCTTTAT
TTGTGAAATTTGTGATGCTATTGCTTTATTTGTAACCATTATAAGCTGCAATAAACAAGTTAACAACAAC
AATTGCATTCATTTTATGTTTCAGGTTCAGGGGGAGGTGTGGGAGGTTTTTTAATTCTTGCGGCCGCGGC
GGTACCCAGCTTTTGTTCCCTTTAGTGAGGGTTAATTGCGCGCTTGGCGTAATCATGGTCATAGCTGTTT
CCTGTGTGAAATTGTTATCCGCTCACAATTCCACACAACATACGAGCCGGGAGCATAAAGTGTAAAGCCT
GGGGTGCCTAATGAGTGAGCTAACTCACATTAATTGCGTTGCGCTCACTGCCCGCTTTCCAGTCGGGAAA
CCTGTCGTGCCAGCTGCATTAATGAATCGGCCAACGCGCGGGGAGAGGCGGTTTGCGTATTGGGCGCTCT
TCCGCTTCCTCGCTCACTGACTCGCTGCGCTCGGTCGTTCGGCTGCGGCGAGCGGTATCAGCTCACTCAA
AGGCGGTAATACGGTTATCCACAGAATCAGGGGATAACGCAGGAAAGAACATGTGAGCAAAAGGCCAGCA
AAAGGCCAGGAACCGTAAAAAGGCCGCGTTGCTGGCGTTTTTCCATAGGCTCCGCCCCCCTGACGAGCAT
CACAAAAATCGACGCTCAAGTCAGAGGTGGCGAAACCCGACAGGACTATAAAGATACCAGGCGTTTCCCC
CTGGAAGCTCCCTCGTGCGCTCTCCTGTTCCGACCCTGCCGCTTACCGGATACCTGTCCGCCTTTCTCCC
TTCGGGAAGCGTGGCGCTTTCTCATAGCTCACGCTGTAGGTATCTCAGTTCGGTGTAGGTCGTTCGCTCC
AAGCTGGGCTGTGTGCACGAACCCCCCGTTCAGCCCGACCGCTGCGCCTTATCCGGTAACTATCGTCTTG
AGTCCAACCCGGTAAGACACGACTTATCGCCACTGGCAGCAGCCACTGGTAACAGGATTAGCAGAGCGAG
GTATGTAGGCGGTGCTACAGAGTTCTTGAAGTGGTGGCCTAACTACGGCTACACTAGAAGAACAGTATTT
GGTATCTGCGCTCTGCTGAAGCCAGTTACCTTCGGAAAAAGAGTTGGTAGCTCTTGATCCGGCAAACAAA
CCACCGCTGGTAGCGGTGGTTTTTTTGTTTGCAAGCAGCAGATTACGCGCAGAAAAAAAGGATCTCAAGA
AGATCCTTTGATCTTTTCTACGGGGTCTGACGCTCAGTGGAACGAAAACTCACGTTAAGGGATTTTGGTC
ATGAGATTATCAAAAAGGATCTTCACCTAGATCCTTTTAAATTAAAAATGAAGTTTTAAATCAATCTAAA
GTATATATGAGTAAACTTGGTCTGACAGTTACCAATGCTTAATCAGTGAGGCACCTATCTCAGCGATCTG
TCTATTTCGTTCATCCATAGTTGCCTGACTCCCCGTCGTGTAGATAACTACGATACGGGAGGGCTTACCA
TCTGGCCCCAGTGCTGCAATGATACCGCGAGACCCACGCTCACCGGCTCCAGATTTATCAGCAATAAACC
AGCCAGCCGGAAGGGCCGAGCGCAGAAGTGGTCCTGCAACTTTATCCGCCTCCATCCAGTCTATTAATTG
TTGCCGGGAAGCTAGAGTAAGTAGTTCGCCAGTTAATAGTTTGCGCAACGTTGTTGCCATTGCTACAGGC
ATCGTGGTGTCACGCTCGTCGTTTGGTATGGCTTCATTCAGCTCCGGTTCCCAACGATCAAGGCGAGTTA
CATGATCCCCCATGTTGTGCAAAAAAGCGGTTAGCTCCTTCGGTCCTCCGATCGTTGTCAGAAGTAAGTT
GGCCGCAGTGTTATCACTCATGGTTATGGCAGCACTGCATAATTCTCTTACTGTCATGCCATCCGTAAGA
TGCTTTTCTGTGACTGGTGAGTACTCAACCAAGTCATTCTGAGAATAGTGTATGCGGCGACCGAGTTGCT
CTTGCCCGGCGTCAATACGGGATAATACCGCGCCACATAGCAGAACTTTAAAAGTGCTCATCATTGGAAA
ACGTTCTTCGGGGCGAAAACTCTCAAGGATCTTACCGCTGTTGAGATCCAGTTCGATGTAACCCACTCGT
GCACCCAACTGATCTTCAGCATCTTTTACTTTCACCAGCGTTTCTGGGTGAGCAAAAACAGGAAGGCAAA
ATGCCGCAAAAAAGGGAATAAGGGCGACACGGAAATGTTGAATACTCATACTCTTCCTTTTTCAATATTA
TTGAAGCATTTATCAGGGTTATTGTCTCATGAGCGGATACATATTTGAATGTATTTAGAAAAATAAACAA
ATAGGGGTTCCGCGCACATTTCCCCGAAAAGTGCCACCT
Features (pLannotate 1.2.2; 12 found; start..end, strand, type, name):
     28..456     -  rep_origin     f1 ori (sequence partly withheld): f1 bacteriophage origin of replication; arrow indicates direction of (+) strand synthesis
    461..527     -  CDS            lacZα (fragment): LacZα fragment of β-galactosidase; lacZ fragment
    627..939     +  promoter       U6 promoter: RNA polymerase III promoter for mouse U6 snRNA (Das et al., 1988)
   1013..1147    -  polyA_signal   SV40 poly(A) signal: SV40 polyadenylation signal
   1245..1263    -  promoter       T3 promoter: promoter for bacteriophage T3 RNA polymerase
   1308..1324    -  protein_bind   lac operator: The lac repressor binds to the lac operator to inhibit transcription in E. coli. This inhibition can be relieved by adding lactose or isopropyl-β-D-thiogalactopyranoside (IPTG). lac repressor encoded by lacI
   1332..1362    -  promoter       lac promoter: promoter for the E. coli lac operon
   1377..1398    -  protein_bind   CAP binding site: CAP binding activates transcription in the presence of cAMP. E. coli catabolite activator protein
   1411..1503    -  CDS            lacI (fragment): lac repressor; lacI; The lac repressor binds to the lac operator to inhibit transcription in E. coli. This inhibition can be relieved by adding lactose or isopropyl-β-D-thiogalactopyranoside (IPTG).
   1686..2274    -  rep_origin     ori: high-copy-number ColE1/pMB1/pBR322/pUC origin of replication
   2445..3305    -  CDS            AmpR: β-lactamase; bla; confers resistance to ampicillin, carbenicillin, and related antibiotics
   3306..3410    -  promoter       AmpR promoter: bla
