[The description below was written by a language model from this plasmid's Addgene catalogue record and pLannotate feature annotations shown in this document.]
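Description:
gamma2 UTR shRNA (shRNA4) is a small (about 3.4 kb) RNA interference plasmid built on the mU6pro backbone, designed to knock down the rat GABA-A receptor gamma2 subunit (Gabrg2). It is propagated in E. coli as a high-copy plasmid through a ColE1/pUC-type origin and selected with ampicillin via the β-lactamase gene and its native promoter. The backbone shows the hallmarks of a phagemid-style cloning vector: an f1 origin for single-stranded DNA production, remnants of lacZα and lacI, the lac promoter/operator with its CAP binding site, and a T3 promoter. No mammalian selection marker or fluorescent reporter is annotated.

The functional unit is a mouse U6 snRNA promoter, an RNA polymerase III promoter suited to producing short, defined transcripts such as hairpin RNAs. The shRNA-encoding insert was cloned by restriction enzymes between BbsI and XbaI sites; it is not itself annotated in the feature table, but presumably lies in the gap immediately downstream of the U6 promoter. An SV40 polyadenylation signal is annotated in reverse orientation just beyond this region, and the record does not state its role.

According to the depositor, the hairpin targets a 25-nucleotide stretch in the 3′-untranslated region of the gamma2 mRNA, so it silences both the short (gamma2S) and long (gamma2L) splice variants. Targeting the UTR rather than the coding sequence generally also allows rescue with cDNA constructs lacking that UTR, although the record does not state this use explicitly. The associated publication concerns the disruption of postsynaptic GABA receptor clusters and its effect on GABAergic innervation of pyramidal neurons.
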