Addgene plasmid #120796: gamma2 UTR shRNA (shRNA4)
Purpose: shRNA targeting the 3'-untranslated region (UTR) of the gamma2 mRNA
Depositing lab: Angel de Blas. Depositing organization: University of Connecticut. Publication: Disruption of postsynaptic GABA receptor clusters leads to decreased GABAergic innervation of pyramidal neurons. Li RW, Yu W, Christie S, Miralles CP, Bai J, Loturco JJ, De Blas AL. J Neurochem. 2005 Nov;95(3):756-70. doi: 10.1111/j.1471-4159.2005.03426.x. PubMed 16248887.
Backbone
  Vector backbone: mU6pro
  Vector type: RNAi
Growth in bacteria
  Bacterial resistance: Ampicillin, 100 μg/mL
  Growth temperature: 37°C
  Growth strain: DH5alpha
  Copy number: High Copy
Gene/Insert
  Gene/Insert name: GABRG2 shRNA
  gRNA/shRNA sequence: GTGAGATTCAGCGAATAAGACCCCT
  Species: R. norvegicus (rat)
  Entrez Gene: Gabrg2
  Cloning method: Restriction Enzyme; 5′ cloning site BbsI (unknown if destroyed); 3′ cloning site XbaI (unknown if destroyed)
  Sequencing primers: 5′ unknown
Resource information
  A portion of this plasmid was derived from a plasmid made by: Insert was originally cloned in Angel de Blas's lab.
Terms and licenses: Academic/Nonprofit Terms; Industry Terms: Not Available to Industry
Depositor comments: It targets gamma2 GABAA receptor subunit mRNA, nucleotides 1467–1491 located in the 3'-UTR of GenBank accesion number L08497. It targets both gamma2S and gamma2L mRNAs.
How to cite: gamma2 UTR shRNA (shRNA4) was a gift from Angel de Blas (Addgene plasmid # 120796 ; http://n2t.net/addgene:120796 ; RRID:Addgene_120796)
